Addgene plasmid #8899: Tyrosinase H-ras Val12
Depositing lab: Lynda Chin. Depositing organization: Dana-Farber Cancer Institute. Publication: Cooperative effects of INK4a and ras in melanoma susceptibility in vivo. Chin L, Pomerantz J, Polsky D, Jacobson M, Cohen C, Cordon-Cardo C, Horner JW, DePinho RA. Genes Dev. 1997 Nov 1. 11(21):2822-34. 10.1101/gad.11.21.2822 PubMed 9353252.
Backbone
  Vector backbone: pBluescript KS
  Backbone size w/o insert (bp): 13000
  Vector type: Mammalian Expression
Growth in bacteria
  Bacterial resistance: Ampicillin, 100 μg/mL
  Growth temperature: 37°C
  Growth strain: DH5alpha
  Copy number: High Copy
Gene/Insert
  Gene/Insert name: ras val12 (alt names: ras; H-ras)
  Species: H. sapiens (human)
  Insert size (bp): 1800
  Mutation: G12V
  Entrez Gene: HRAS (a.k.a. C-BAS/HAS, C-H-RAS, C-HA-RAS1, CTLO, H-RASIDX, HAMSV, HRAS1, RASH1, p21ras)
  Tag / fusion protein: Tyr enhancer & promoter (N terminal on backbone)
  Cloning method: Restriction Enzyme; 5′ cloning site SalI (not destroyed); 3′ cloning site NotI (destroyed during cloning)
  Sequencing primers: 5′ T7
Resource information
  A portion of this plasmid was derived from a plasmid made by: RasV12 was isolated from a fragment of pRIPI-cH-Ras, a gift of Shimon Efrat.
Terms and licenses: Academic/Nonprofit Terms; Industry Terms: Not Available to Industry
Depositor comments: The construct is composed of the following elements from 5' to 3'. 1) 9.1kb tyrosinase enhancer and promoter, 2) 1.8kb rasVal12, 3) SV40 splice and polyadenylation sequences. The entire 11.8kb insert containing rasV12 and regulatory elements can be released with NotI. See author's map for more information. Please also cite: Kaestner et al. Genes Dev 1997; 11(12):1583-95.
How to cite: Tyrosinase H-ras Val12 was a gift from Lynda Chin (Addgene plasmid # 8899)
