[The description below was written by a language model from this plasmid's Addgene catalogue record.]
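Description:
Tyrosinase H-ras Val12 is a mammalian expression construct built in the pBluescript KS cloning backbone and designed to drive an activated human RAS oncogene under tyrosinase regulatory sequences. It is maintained as a high-copy plasmid in E. coli under ampicillin selection. No mammalian selection marker is recorded, and no feature table accompanies the entry, so backbone elements beyond those implied by pBluescript cannot be itemised.

According to the depositor's description, the payload consists of three parts in 5' to 3' order. First is about 9.1 kb of tyrosinase enhancer and promoter sequence; the catalogue lists this under the tag field, but it is a regulatory element, not a protein fusion. Second is an approximately 1.8 kb human HRAS insert carrying the G12V substitution, which locks Ras in a constitutively signalling state. Third are SV40 splice and polyadenylation sequences for transcript processing. Tyrosinase is a pigment-cell gene, so its enhancer and promoter are expected to restrict oncogene expression to the melanocyte lineage. The species origin of the tyrosinase sequences is not stated. The RasV12 fragment was taken from an earlier H-ras plasmid and cloned by restriction digestion between SalI and NotI sites, the latter destroyed in the process.

The whole roughly 11.8 kb expression unit can be released from the bacterial backbone with NotI, which suits preparing vector-free DNA for transgenesis. The associated publication concerns cooperation between INK4a and ras in melanoma susceptibility in vivo, consistent with use of this construct to model melanocyte-directed oncogenic Ras in animals. The listed backbone size of 13 kb appears to include the regulatory sequences rather than pBluescript alone.
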