>Addgene plasmid #8899 | Tyrosinase H-ras Val12 | addgene partial sequence | sequence record 17438 | T7 5'-TAATACGACTCACTATAGGG-3'
CAGCCTAAACTGGCCTTAACTCCCGATTCTCCGGTCTTCTCACTGCCAGGAGTTATAGCTTATGCTACCG
TGCCAAGCTTGTGCACTGTGTGTGTGTGTGTGTGTGTCTGTATCTACCTTACCAAACATGGAACCCCAGA
GCTCTGTGCGCTGTGGGAAGCACTCAGCTAGCACTGTGCCAGATTTCTAGCCTTGCTGCTTTACCTTTAC
CTCCTACTTCCTGAGCCATTGTTACTAGTTTTGTGTGATATGGGAGGGCTAACTCTGGAACTTGTGTGTG
TGTGTGTGTGTGTGTGTGAAGATGTATAATTGCTGGCACTATTTCCTGGGAAGGTGTCTCTTTCCATGGT
ATTGTGTTTTGCGTCTTCATCAAAGACTATTATTATACTACGCTGCGGTTGTGTATCTTGATTTCTGGCC
TCTCTATTTCCTGCTGTCTCTCTATCTCTCAGCCTCTCTTCTATTACAGCGAACAGACACAATGACCTCG
GCAACTCTTAAAACACAAAACATT
